>Addgene plasmid #200483 | pKLV2-U6gRNA5(CXCR4-E3(48))-PGKpuro2ABFP-W | addgene full sequence | sequence record 420094 | Addgene NGS Result
CCTGGCTGACCGCCCAACGACCCCCGCCCATTGACGTCAATAATGACGTATGTTCCCATAGTAACGCCAA
TAGGGACTTTCCATTGACGTCAATGGGTGGAGTATTTACGGTAAACTGCCCACTTGGCAGTACATCAAGT
GTATCATATGCCAAGTACGCCCCCTATTGACGTCAATGACGGTAAATGGCCCGCCTGGCATTATGCCCAG
TACATGACCTTATGGGACTTTCCTACTTGGCAGTACATCTACGTATTAGTCATCGCTATTACCATGGTGA
TGCGGTTTTGGCAGTACATCAATGGGCGTGGATAGCGGTTTGACTCACGGGGATTTCCAAGTCTCCACCC
CATTGACGTCAATGGGAGTTTGTTTTGGCACCAAAATCAACGGGACTTTCCAAAATGTCGTAACAACTCC
GCCCCATTGACGCAAATGGGCGGTAGGCGTGTACGGTGGGAGGTCTATATAAGCAGCGCGTTTTGCCTGT
ACTGGGTCTCTCTGGTTAGACCAGATCTGAGCCTGGGAGCTCTCTGGCTAACTAGGGAACCCACTGCTTA
AGCCTCAATAAAGCTTGCCTTGAGTGCTTCAAGTAGTGTGTGCCCGTCTGTTGTGTGACTCTGGTAACTA
GAGATCCCTCAGACCCTTTTAGTCAGTGTGGAAAATCTCTAGCAGTGGCGCCCGAACAGGGACTTGAAAG
CGAAAGGGAAACCAGAGGAGCTCTCTCGACGCAGGACTCGGCTTGCTGAAGCGCGCACGGCAAGAGGCGA
GGGGCGGCGACTGGTGAGTACGCCAAAAATTTTGACTAGCGGAGGCTAGAAGGAGAGAGATGGGTGCGAG
AGCGTCAGTATTAAGCGGGGGAGAATTAGATCGCGATGGGAAAAAATTCGGTTAAGGCCAGGGGGAAAGA
AAAAATATAAATTAAAACATATAGTATGGGCAAGCAGGGAGCTAGAACGATTCGCAGTTAATCCTGGCCT
GTTAGAAACATCAGAAGGCTGTAGACAAATACTGGGACAGCTACAACCATCCCTTCAGACAGGATCAGAA
GAACTTAGATCATTATATAATACAGTAGCAACCCTCTATTGTGTGCATCAAAGGATAGAGATAAAAGACA
CCAAGGAAGCTTTAGACAAGATAGAGGAAGAGCAAAACAAAAGTAAGACCACCGCACAGCAAGCGGCCGG
CCGCGCTGATCTTCAGACCTGGAGGAGGAGATATGAGGGACAATTGGAGAAGTGAATTATATAAATATAA
AGTAGTAAAAATTGAACCATTAGGAGTAGCACCCACCAAGGCAAAGAGAAGAGTGGTGCAGAGAGAAAAA
AGAGCAGTGGGAATAGGAGCTTTGTTCCTTGGGTTCTTGGGAGCAGCAGGAAGCACTATGGGCGCAGCGT
CAATGACGCTGACGGTACAGGCCAGACAATTATTGTCTGGTATAGTGCAGCAGCAGAACAATTTGCTGAG
GGCTATTGAGGCGCAACAGCATCTGTTGCAACTCACAGTCTGGGGCATCAAGCAGCTCCAGGCAAGAATC
CTGGCTGTGGAAAGATACCTAAAGGATCAACAGCTCCTGGGGATTTGGGGTTGCTCTGGAAAACTCATTT
GCACCACTGCTGTGCCTTGGAATGCTAGTTGGAGTAATAAATCTCTGGAACAGATTTGGAATCACACGAC
CTGGATGGAGTGGGACAGAGAAATTAACAATTACACAAGCTTAATACACTCCTTAATTGAAGAATCGCAA
AACCAGCAAGAAAAGAATGAACAAGAATTATTGGAATTAGATAAATGGGCAAGTTTGTGGAATTGGTTTA
ACATAACAAATTGGCTGTGGTATATAAAATTATTCATAATGATAGTAGGAGGCTTGGTAGGTTTAAGAAT
AGTTTTTGCTGTACTTTCTATAGTGAATAGAGTTAGGCAGGGATATTCACCATTATCGTTTCAGACCCAC
CTCCCAACCCCGAGGGGACCCGACAGGCCCGAAGGAATAGAAGAAGAAGGTGGAGAGAGAGACAGAGACA
GATCCATTCGATTAGTGAACGGATCGGCACTGCGTGCGCCAATTCTGCAGACAAATGGCAGTATTCATCC
ACAATTTTAAAAGAAAAGGGGGGATTGGGGGGTACAGTGCAGGGGAAAGAATAGTAGACATAATAGCAAC
AGACATACAAACTAAAGAATTACAAAAACAAATTACAAAAATTCAAAATTTTCGGGTTTATTACAGGGAC
AGCAGAGATCCAGTTTGGTTAGTACCGGGCCCTACGCGTCCAAGGTCGGGCAGGAAGAGGGCCTATTTCC
CATGATTCCTTCATATTTGCATATACGATACAAGGCTGTTAGAGAGATAATTAGAATTAATTTGACTGTA
AACACAAAGATATTAGTACAAAATACGTGACGTAGAAAGTAATAATTTCTTGGGTAGTTTGCAGTTTTAA
AATTATGTTTTAAAATGGACTATCATATGCTTACCGTAACTTGAAAGTATTTCGATTTCTTGGCTTTATA
TATCTTGTGGAAAGGACGAAACACCGAGATGGCCTGCAAGGCCACGTTTAAGAGCTATGCTGGAAACAGC
ATAGCAAGTTTAAATAAGGCTAGTCCGTTATCAACTTGAAAAAGTGGCACCGAGTCGGTGCTTTTTTTGG
ATCCAATTCTACCGGGTAGGGGAGGCGCTTTTCCCAAGGCAGTCTGGAGCATGCGCTTTAGCAGCCCCGC
TGGGCACTTGGCGCTACACAAGTGGCCTCTGGCCTCGCACACATTCCACATCCACCGGTAGGCGCCAACC
GGCTCCGTTCTTTGGTGGCCCCTTCGCGCCACCTTCTACTCCTCCCCTAGTCAGGAAGTTCCCCCCCGCC
CCGCAGCTCGCGTCGTGCAGGACGTGACAAATGGAAGTAGCACGTCTCACTAGTCTCGTGCAGATGGACA
GCACCGCTGAGCAATGGAAGCGGGTAGGCCTTTGGGGCAGCGGCCAATAGCAGCTTTGCTCCTTCGCTTT
CTGGGCTCAGAGGCTGGGAAGGGGTGGGTCCGGGGGCGGGCTCAGGGGCGGGCTCAGGGGCGGGGCGGGC
GCCCGAAGGTCCTCCGGAGGCCCGGCATTCTGCACGCTTCAAAAGCGCACGTCTGCCGCGCTGTTCTCCT
CTTCCTCATCTCCGGGCCTTTCGACCTGCATCCATCTAGATCTCGAGCAGCTGAAGCTTACCATGACCGA
GTACAAGCCCACGGTGCGCCTCGCCACCCGCGACGACGTCCCCAGGGCCGTACGCACCCTCGCCGCCGCG
TTCGCCGACTACCCCGCCACGCGCCACACCGTCGATCCGGACCGCCACATCGAGCGGGTCACCGAGCTGC
AAGAACTCTTCCTCACGCGCGTCGGGCTCGACATCGGCAAGGTGTGGGTCGCGGACGACGGCGCCGCGGT
GGCGGTCTGGACCACGCCGGAGAGCGTCGAAGCGGGGGCGGTGTTCGCCGAGATCGGCCCGCGCATGGCC
GAGTTGAGCGGTTCCCGGCTGGCCGCGCAGCAACAGATGGAAGGCCTCCTGGCGCCGCACCGGCCCAAGG
AGCCCGCGTGGTTCCTGGCCACCGTCGGCGTCTCGCCCGACCACCAGGGCAAGGGTCTGGGCAGCGCCGT
CGTGCTCCCCGGAGTGGAGGCGGCCGAGCGCGCCGGGGTGCCCGCCTTCCTGGAGACCTCCGCGCCCCGC
AACCTCCCCTTCTACGAGCGGCTCGGCTTCACCGTCACCGCCGACGTCGAGGTGCCCGAAGGACCGCGCA
CCTGGTGCATGACCCGCAAGCCCGGTGCCGGCGGCGGGTCCGGAGGAGAGGGCAGAGGAAGTCTCCTAAC
ATGCGGTGACGTGGAGGAGAATCCTGGCCCAATGAGCGAGCTGATTAAGGAGAACATGCACATGAAGCTG
TACATGGAGGGCACCGTGGACAACCATCACTTCAAGTGCACATCCGAGGGCGAAGGCAAGCCCTACGAGG
GCACCCAGACCATGAGAATCAAGGTGGTCGAGGGCGGCCCTCTCCCCTTCGCCTTCGACATCCTGGCTAC
TAGCTTCCTCTACGGCAGCAAGACCTTCATCAACCACACCCAGGGCATCCCCGACTTCTTCAAGCAGTCC
TTCCCTGAGGGCTTCACATGGGAGAGAGTCACCACATACGAGGACGGGGGCGTGCTGACCGCTACCCAGG
ACACCAGCCTCCAGGACGGCTGCCTCATCTACAACGTCAAGATCAGAGGGGTGAACTTCACATCCAACGG
CCCTGTGATGCAGAAGAAAACACTCGGCTGGGAGGCCTTCACCGAGACGCTGTACCCCGCTGACGGCGGC
CTGGAAGGCAGAAACGACATGGCCCTGAAGCTCGTGGGCGGGAGCCATCTGATCGCAAACATCAAGACCA
CATATAGATCCAAGAAACCCGCTAAGAACCTCAAGATGCCTGGCGTCTACTATGTGGACTACAGACTGGA
AAGAATCAAGGAGGCCAACAACGAGACCTACGTCGAGCAGCACGAGGTGGCAGTGGCCAGATACTGCGAC
CTCCCTAGCAAACTGGGGCACAAGCTTAATTGAGCGGCCGCTCAACCTCTGGATTACAAAATTTGTGAAA
GATTGACTGGTATTCTTAACTATGTTGCTCCTTTTACGCTATGTGGATACGCTGCTTTAATGCCTTTGTA
TCATGCTATTGCTTCCCGTATGGCTTTCATTTTCTCCTCCTTGTATAAATCCTGGTTGCTGTCTCTTTAT
GAGGAGTTGTGGCCCGTTGTCAGGCAACGTGGCGTGGTGTGCACTGTGTTTGCTGACGCAACCCCCACTG
GTTGGGGCATTGCCACCACCTGTCAGCTCCTTTCCGGGACTTTCGCTTTCCCCCTCCCTATTGCCACGGC
GGAACTCATCGCCGCCTGCCTTGCCCGCTGCTGGACAGGGGCTCGGCTGTTGGGCACTGACAATTCCGTG
GTGTTGTCGGGGAAATCATCGTCCTTTCCTTGGCTGCTCGCCTGTGTTGCCACCTGGATTCTGCGCGGGA
CGTCCTTCTGCTACGTCCCTTCGGCCCTCAATCCAGCGGACCTTCCTTCCCGCGGCCTGCTGCCGGCTCT
GCGGCCTCTTCCGCGTCTACGCCTTCGCCCTCAGACGAGTCGGATCTCCCTTTGGGCCGCCTCCCCGCAG
GTACCTTTAAGACCAATGACTTACAAGGCAGCTGTAGATCTTAGCCACTTTTTAAAAGAAAAGGGGGGAC
TGGAAGGGCTAATTCACTCCCAAAGAAGTCAAGATCTGCTTTTTGCCTGTACTGGGTCTCTCTGGTTAGA
CCAGAGTCTCTCTGGTTAGACCAGATCTGAGCCTGGGAGCTCTCTGGCTAACTAGGGAACCCACTGCTTA
AGCCTCAATAAAGCTTGCCTTGAGTGCTTCAAGTAGTGTGTGCCCGTCTGTTGTGTGACTCTGGTAACTA
GAGATCCCTCAGACCCTTTTAGTCAGTGTGGAAAATCTCTAGCAGTTTAAACCCGCTGATCAGCCTCGAC
TGTGCCTTCTAGTTGCCAGCCATCTGTTGTTTGCCCCTCCCCCGTGCCTTCCTTGACCCTGGAAGGTGCC
ACTCCCACTGTCCTTTCCTAATAAAATGAGGAAATTGCATCGCATTGTCTGAGTAGGTGTCATTCTATTC
TGGGGGGTGGGGTGGGGCAGGACAGCAAGGGGGAGGATTGGGAAGTCAATAGCAGGCATGCTGGGGATGC
GGTGGGCTCTATGGGCGGCCGTTAATTAAGCTTTTGTTCCCTTTAGTGAGGGTTAATTGCGCGCTTGGCG
TAATCATGGTCATAGCTGTTTCCTGTGTGAAATTGTTATCCGCTCACAATTCCACACAACATACGAGCCG
GGAGCATAAAGTGTAAAGCCTGGGGTGCCTAATGAGTGAGCTAACTCACATTAATTGCGTTGCGCTCACT
GCCCGCTTTCCAGTCGGGAAACCTGTCGTGCCAGCTGCATTAATGAATCGGCCAACGCGCGGGGAGAGGC
GGTTTGCGTATTGGGCGCTCTTCCGCTTCCTCGCTCACTGACTCGCTGCGCTCGGTCGTTCGGCTGCGGC
GAGCGGTATCAGCTCACTCAAAGGCGGTAATACGGTTATCCACAGAATCAGGGGATAACGCAGGAAAGAA
CATGTGAGCAAAAGGCCAGCAAAAGGCCAGGAACCGTAAAAAGGCCGCGTTGCTGGCGTTTTTCCATAGG
CTCCGCCCCCCTGACGAGCATCACAAAAATCGACGCTCAAGTCAGAGGTGGCGAAACCCGACAGGACTAT
AAAGATACCAGGCGTTTCCCCCTGGAAGCTCCCTCGTGCGCTCTCCTGTTCCGACCCTGCCGCTTACCGG
ATACCTGTCCGCCTTTCTCCCTTCGGGAAGCGTGGCGCTTTCTCATAGCTCACGCTGTAGGTATCTCAGT
TCGGTGTAGGTCGTTCGCTCCAAGCTGGGCTGTGTGCACGAACCCCCCGTTCAGCCCGACCGCTGCGCCT
TATCCGGTAACTATCGTCTTGAGTCCAACCCGGTAAGACACGACTTATCGCCACTGGCAGCAGCCACTGG
TAACAGGATTAGCAGAGCGAGGTATGTAGGCGGTGCTACAGAGTTCTTGAAGTGGTGGCCTAACTACGGC
TACACTAGAAGAACAGTATTTGGTATCTGCGCTCTGCTGAAGCCAGTTACCTTCGGAAAAAGAGTTGGTA
GCTCTTGATCCGGCAAACAAACCACCGCTGGTAGCGGTGGTTTTTTTGTTTGCAAGCAGCAGATTACGCG
CAGAAAAAAAGGATCTCAAGAAGATCCTTTGATCTTTTCTACGGGGTCTGACGCTCAGTGGAACGAAAAC
TCACGTTAAGGGATTTTGGTCATGAGATTATCAAAAAGGATCTTCACCTAGATCCTTTTAAATTAAAAAT
GAAGTTTTAAATCAATCTAAAGTATATATGAGTAAACTTGGTCTGACAGTTACCAATGCTTAATCAGTGA
GGCACCTATCTCAGCGATCTGTCTATTTCGTTCATCCATAGTTGCCTGACTCCCCGTCGTGTAGATAACT
ACGATACGGGAGGGCTTACCATCTGGCCCCAGTGCTGCAATGATACCGCGAGACCCACGCTCACCGGCTC
CAGATTTATCAGCAATAAACCAGCCAGCCGGAAGGGCCGAGCGCAGAAGTGGTCCTGCAACTTTATCCGC
CTCCATCCAGTCTATTAATTGTTGCCGGGAAGCTAGAGTAAGTAGTTCGCCAGTTAATAGTTTGCGCAAC
GTTGTTGCCATTGCTACAGGCATCGTGGTGTCACGCTCGTCGTTTGGTATGGCTTCATTCAGCTCCGGTT
CCCAACGATCAAGGCGAGTTACATGATCCCCCATGTTGTGCAAAAAAGCGGTTAGCTCCTTCGGTCCTCC
GATCGTTGTCAGAAGTAAGTTGGCCGCAGTGTTATCACTCATGGTTATGGCAGCACTGCATAATTCTCTT
ACTGTCATGCCATCCGTAAGATGCTTTTCTGTGACTGGTGAGTACTCAACCAAGTCATTCTGAGAATAGT
GTATGCGGCGACCGAGTTGCTCTTGCCCGGCGTCAATACGGGATAATACCGCGCCACATAGCAGAACTTT
AAAAGTGCTCATCATTGGAAAACGTTCTTCGGGGCGAAAACTCTCAAGGATCTTACCGCTGTTGAGATCC
AGTTCGATGTAACCCACTCGTGCACCCAACTGATCTTCAGCATCTTTTACTTTCACCAGCGTTTCTGGGT
GAGCAAAAACAGGAAGGCAAAATGCCGCAAAAAAGGGAATAAGGGCGACACGGAAATGTTGAATACTCAT
ACTCTTCCTTTTTCAATATTATTGAAGCATTTATCAGGGTTATTGTCTCATGAGCGGATACATATTTGAA
TGTATTTAGAAAAATAAACAAATAGGGGTTCCGCGCACATTTCCCCGAAAAGTGCCACCTAAATTGTAAG
CGTTAATATTTTGTTAAAATTCGCGTTAAATTTTTGTTAAATCAGCTCATTTTTTAACCAATAGGCCGAA
ATCGGCAAAATCCCTTATAAATCAAAAGAATAGACCGAGATAGGGT
[37 nt withheld, positions 8097-8133]
AAAGAACGTGGACTCCAACGTCAAAGG
[49 nt withheld, positions 8161-8209]
T
[91 nt withheld, positions 8211-8301]
G
[124 nt withheld, positions 8303-8426]
CCCATTCGCCATTCAGGCTGCGCAACTGTTGGGAAGGGCGATCGGTGCGGGCCTCTTCGCTATTACGCCA
GCTGGCGAAAGGGGGATGTGCTGCAAGGCGATTAAGTTGGGTAACGCCAGGGTTTTCCCAGTCACGACGT
TGTAAAACGACGGCCAGTGAGCGCGCGTAATACGACTCACTATAGGGCGAATTGACTAGTACATAACTTA
CGGTAAATGGCCCG
Features (pLannotate 1.2.2; 28 found; start..end, strand, type, name):
    277..476     +  promoter       CMV promoter: human cytomegalovirus (CMV) immediate early promoter
    494..674     +  LTR            5' LTR (truncated): truncated 5' long terminal repeat (LTR) from HIV-1
    721..846     +  misc_feature   HIV-1 Ψ: packaging signal of human immunodeficiency virus type 1
    830..1168    +  CDS            HIV-1 gag (fragment): gag protein from human immunodeficiency virus 1; gag
   1345..1578    +  misc_feature   RRE: The Rev response element (RRE) of HIV-1 allows for Rev-dependent mRNA export from the nucleus to the cytoplasm.
   1955..2055    +  CDS            Rev (fragment): human immunodeficiency virus 1 (HIV-1) Rev protein; rev; enhances nuclear export of unspliced and incompletely spliced viral mRNAs
   2105..2222    +  misc_feature   cPPT/CTS: central polypurine tract and central termination sequence of HIV-1
   2297..2537    +  promoter       U6 promoter: RNA polymerase III promoter for human U6 snRNA
   2584..2651    +  misc_RNA       tracrRNA (fragment): trans-activating CRISPR RNA for the Streptococcus pyogenes CRISPR/Cas9 system
   2674..3173    +  promoter       PGK promoter: mouse phosphoglycerate kinase 1 promoter
   3213..3809    +  CDS            PuroR (fragment): puromycin N-acetyltransferase; pac from Streptomyces; confers resistance to puromycin
   3882..4580    +  CDS            TagBFP: TagBFP is a basic (constitutively fluorescent) blue fluorescent protein published in 2008, derived from Entacmaea quadricolor. It is reported to be a very rapidly-maturing monomer with very low acid sensitivity.
   4592..5178    +  misc_feature   WPRE: woodchuck hepatitis virus posttranscriptional regulatory element
   5172..5318    +  CDS            nef (fragment): NEF_HV1LA - Experimental evidence at protein level: Swiss-Prot protein existence level 1. Extracellular Nef protein targets CD4(+) T-lymphocytes for apoptosis by interacting with CXCR4 surface receptors. From Human immunodeficiency virus type 1 group M subtype B (isolate Lai) (HIV-1).
   5326..5504    +  LTR            5' LTR (truncated): truncated 5' long terminal repeat (LTR) from HIV-1
   5530..5641    +  polyA_signal   bGH poly(A) signal: bovine growth hormone polyadenylation signal
   5780..5798    -  promoter       T3 promoter: promoter for bacteriophage T3 RNA polymerase
   5843..5859    -  protein_bind   lac operator: The lac repressor binds to the lac operator to inhibit transcription in E. coli. This inhibition can be relieved by adding lactose or isopropyl-β-D-thiogalactopyranoside (IPTG). lac repressor encoded by lacI
   5867..5897    -  promoter       lac promoter: promoter for the E. coli lac operon
   5912..5933    -  protein_bind   CAP binding site: CAP binding activates transcription in the presence of cAMP. E. coli catabolite activator protein
   5946..6038    -  CDS            lacI (fragment): lac repressor; lacI; The lac repressor binds to the lac operator to inhibit transcription in E. coli. This inhibition can be relieved by adding lactose or isopropyl-β-D-thiogalactopyranoside (IPTG).
   6221..6809    -  rep_origin     ori: high-copy-number ColE1/pMB1/pBR322/pUC origin of replication
   6980..7840    -  CDS            AmpR: β-lactamase; bla; confers resistance to ampicillin, carbenicillin, and related antibiotics
   7841..7945    -  promoter       AmpR promoter: bla
   7998..8426    -  rep_origin     f1 ori (sequence partly withheld): f1 bacteriophage origin of replication; arrow indicates direction of (+) strand synthesis
   8431..8586    -  CDS            lacZα (fragment): LacZα fragment of β-galactosidase; lacZ fragment
   8594..8612    +  promoter       T7 promoter: promoter for bacteriophage T7 RNA polymerase
   8626..276     +  enhancer       CMV enhancer (across the origin): human cytomegalovirus immediate early enhancer
