[The description below was written by a language model from this plasmid's Addgene catalogue record and pLannotate feature annotations shown in this document.]
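Description:
pKLV2-U6gRNA5(CXCR4-E3(48))-PGKpuro2ABFP-W is an 8,650 bp HIV-1-based lentiviral transfer plasmid that delivers a single CRISPR guide RNA directed against human CXCR4, at a site the record names "E3". It derives from the pKLV2-U6gRNA5(BbsI)-PGKpuro2ABFP-W backbone. The guide spacer was inserted between two BbsI sites, both of which were destroyed during cloning. In E. coli the plasmid replicates from a high-copy ColE1/pUC-type origin and is selected with ampicillin through β-lactamase. An f1 origin and remnants of a lac/lacZα cloning region with flanking T7 and T3 promoters are also present in the bacterial backbone.

The viral genome is transcribed from a CMV enhancer/promoter fused to a truncated 5' LTR, an arrangement typical of Tat-independent packaging. It carries the Ψ packaging signal with a partial gag sequence, the Rev response element for nuclear export of the full-length RNA, and the cPPT/CTS. A truncated 3' LTR follows the payload, with a bGH polyadenylation signal downstream. Between these elements, a human U6 RNA polymerase III promoter drives the CXCR4 spacer joined to a Streptococcus pyogenes Cas9 guide scaffold. A separate mouse PGK promoter expresses puromycin N-acetyltransferase and TagBFP, linked by a 2A peptide according to the construct name, with a WPRE to enhance transcript expression.

The plasmid encodes no Cas9, so the nuclease must be provided separately in the target cells. Transduced cells can be enriched with puromycin or tracked by blue fluorescence. The associated study concerns the canonical BAF complex in human T-cell acute lymphoblastic leukemia.
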