Addgene plasmid #200483: pKLV2-U6gRNA5(CXCR4-E3(48))-PGKpuro2ABFP-W
Purpose: Lentiviral vector expressing gRNA targeting human CXCR4-E3
Depositing lab: Kosuke Yusa. Depositing organization: Kyoto University, Institute for Life and Medical Sciences. Publication: Canonical BAF complex regulates the oncogenic program in human T-cell acute lymphoblastic leukemia. Aoki K, Hyuga M, Tarumoto Y, Nishibuchi G, Ueda A, Ochi Y, Sugino S, Mikami T, Kobushi H, Kato I, Akahane K, Inukai T, Takaori-Kondo A, Takita J, Ogawa S, Yusa K. Blood. 2023 Nov 3:blood.2023020857. doi: 10.1182/blood.2023020857. PubMed 37922452.
Backbone
  Vector backbone: pKLV2-U6gRNA5(BbsI)-PGKpuro2ABFP-W
  Backbone manufacturer: addgene
  Backbone size w/o insert (bp): 8648
  Total vector size (bp): 8650
  Vector type: Lentiviral
  Selectable markers: Puromycin
Growth in bacteria
  Bacterial resistance: Ampicillin, 100 μg/mL
  Growth temperature: 37°C
  Growth strain: NEB Stable
  Copy number: Unknown
Gene/Insert
  Gene/Insert name: CXCR4-E3(48)
  gRNA/shRNA sequence: AGATGGCCTGCAAGGCCAC
  Species: H. sapiens (human)
  Entrez Gene: CXCR4 (a.k.a. CD184, D2S201E, FB22, HM89, HSY3RR, LAP-3, LAP3, LCR1, LESTR, NPY3R, NPYR, NPYRL, NPYY3R, WHIM, WHIMS, WHIMS1)
  Cloning method: Restriction Enzyme; 5′ cloning site BbsI (destroyed during cloning); 3′ cloning site BbsI (destroyed during cloning)
  Sequencing primers: 5′ AGATAATTAGAATTAATTTGACTG
Terms and licenses: Academic/Nonprofit Terms; Industry Terms: Not Available to Industry
How to cite: pKLV2-U6gRNA5(CXCR4-E3(48))-PGKpuro2ABFP-W was a gift from Kosuke Yusa (Addgene plasmid # 200483 ; http://n2t.net/addgene:200483 ; RRID:Addgene_200483)
